>Addgene plasmid #90110 | Flag-MCPIP1(delta ZF) | addgene full sequence | sequence record 177340 | Addgene NGS Result
GACATTGATTATTGACTAGTTATTAATAGTAATCAATTACGGGGTCATTAGTTCATAGCCCATATATGGA
GTTCCGCGTTACATAACTTACGGTAAATGGCCCGCCTGGCTGACCGCCCAACGACCCCCGCCCATTGACG
TCAATAATGACGTATGTTCCCATAGTAACGCCAATAGGGACTTTCCATTGACGTCAATGGGTGGAGTATT
TACGGTAAACTGCCCACTTGGCAGTACATCAAGTGTATCATATGCCAAGTCCGCCCCCTATTGACGTCAA
TGACGGTAAATGGCCCGCCTGGCATTATGCCCAGTACATGACCTTACGGGACTTTCCTACTTGGCAGTAC
ATCTACGTATTAGTCATCGCTATTACCATGGTGATGCGGTTTTGGCAGTACACCAATGGGCGTGGATAGC
GGTTTGACTCACGGGGATTTCCAAGTCTCCACCCCATTGACGTCAATGGGAGTTTGTTTTGGCACCAAAA
TCAACGGGACTTTCCAAAATGTCGTAATAACCCCGCCCCGTTGACGCAAATGGGCGGTAGGCGTGTACGG
TGGGAGGTCTATATAAGCAGAGCTCGTTTAGTGAACCGTCAGAATTGATCTACCATGGCCCACAACCACC
GCCACAAGCACGCCGACTACAAAGACGATGACGACAAGCTTATGAGTGGCCCCTGTGGAGAGAAGCCTGT
CCTGGAAGCCAGCCCCACCATGAGTCTGTGGGAATTTGAGGACAGCCACAGCCGTCAGGGCACCCCAAGG
CCGGGTCAAGAGCTGGCCGCTGAGGAGGCCTCGGCCCTGGAACTGCAGATGAAGGTGGACTTCTTCCGGA
AGCTGGGCTATTCATCCACGGAGATCCACAGCGTCCTGCAGAAGCTGGGCGTCCAGGCAGACACCAACAC
GGTGCTGGGTGAGCTGGTGAAACACGGGACAGCCACCGAGCGGGAGCGCCAGACCTCACCGGACCCCTGC
CCTCAGCTCCCTCTAGTCCCGCGGGGTGGTGGCACCCCTAAGGCTCCCAACCTGGAGCCTCCACTCCCAG
AAGAGGAAAAGGAGGGCAGCGACCTGAGACCAGTGGTCATCGATGGGAGCAACGTGGCCATGAGCCATGG
GAACAAGGAGGTCTTCTCCTGCCGGGGCATCCTGCTGGCAGTGAACTGGTTTCTGGAGCGGGGCCACACA
GACATCACAGTGTTTGTGCCATCCTGGAGGAAGGAGCAGCCTCGGCCCGACGTGCCCATCACAGACCAGC
ACATCCTGCGGGAACTGGAGAAGAAGAAGATCCTGGTGTTCACACCATCACGACGCGTGGGTGGCAAGCG
GGTGGTGTGCTATGACGACAGATTCATTGTGAAGCTGGCCTACGAGTCTGACGGGATCGTGGTTTCCAAC
GACACATACCGTGACCTCCAAGGCGAGCGGCAGGAGTGGAAGCGCTTCATCGAGGAGCGGCTGCTCATGT
ACTCCTTCGTCAATGACAAGTTTATGCCCCCTGATGACCCACTGGGCCGGCACGGGCCCAGCCTGGACAA
CTTCCTGCGTAAGAAGCCACTCACTTTGGAGCACAGGAAGCAGCCGTGTCCCTATGGAAGGAAATGCACC
TATGGGATCGGGGGCCGATTCTTCCACCCAGAGCGGCCAAGCTGCCCCCAGCGCTCTGTGGCAGATGAGC
TCCGTGCCAATGCTCTCCTCTCACCCCCCAGAGCCCCAAGCAAGGACAAAAATGGCCGGCGGCCTTCACC
TTCATCCCAGTCCAGCTCTCTGCTAACAGAGAGTGAGCAGTGCAGCCTGGATGGGAAGAAGCTGGGGGCC
CAGGCATCCCCAGGGTCCCGCCAAGAGGGTCTAACACAGACCTATGCCCCATCAGGCAGGAGCCTCGCAC
CTAGCGGGGGCAGTGGCAGCAGCTTTGGGCCCACAGACTGGCTCCCACAGACGCTGGACTCACTCCCGTA
CGTCTCCCAGGATTGCCTGGACTCGGGCATTGGCTCCCTGGAGAGCCAGATGTCGGAACTTTGGGGGGTT
CGAGGAGGAGGCCCTGGTGAGCCGGGCCCACCCCGAGCCCCTTACACGGGCTACAGTCCCTATGGATCTG
AGCTCCCAGCCACCGCAGCCTTCTCTGCCTTTGGCCGGGCCATGGGTGCTGGCCACTTCAGTGTCCCTGC
CGACTACCCACCCGCGCCCCCTGCCTTTCCACCTCGAGAGTACTGGTCTGAACCATACCCACTGCCCCCA
CCCACATCAGTCCTTCAGGAGCCCCCAGTGCAGAGCCCAGGGGCTGGCAGGAGCCCGTGGGGCAGGGCAG
GCAGCCTGGCCAAGGAGCAGGCCAGCGTGTATACTAAGCTGTGTGGTGTGTTTCCCCCGCACCTGGTGGA
GGCTGTGATGGGGCGCTTCCCACAGCTCCTGGACCCCCAGCAGCTGGCTGCCGAGATCCTCTCCTACAAG
TCCCAGCACCCCAGTGAGTAAAGATCTGATCCCGGGTGGCATCCCTGTGACCCCTCCCCAGTGCCTCTCC
TGGCCCTGGAAGTTGCCACTCCAGTGCCCACCAGCCTTGTCCTAATAAAATTAAGTTGCATCATTTTGTC
TGACTAGGTGTCCTTCTATAATATTATGGGGTGGAGGGGGGTGGTATGGAGCAAGGGGCAAGTTGGGAAG
ACAACCTGTAGGGCCTGCGGGGTCTATTGGGAACCAAGCTGGAGTGCAGTGGCACAATCTTGGCTCACTG
CAATCTCCGCCTCCTGGGTTCAAGCGATTCTCCTGCCTCAGCCTCCCGAGTTGTTGGGATTCCAGGCATG
CATGACCAGGCTCAGCTAATTTTTGTTTTTTTGGTAGAGACGGGGTTTCACCATATTGGCCAGGCTGGTC
TCCAACTCCTAATCTCAGGTGATCTACCCACCTTGGCCTCCCAAATTGCTGGGATTACAGGCGTGAACCA
CTGCTCCCTTCCCTGTCCTTCTGATTTTAAAATAACTATACCAGCAGGAGGACGTCCAGACACAGCATAG
GCTACCTGGCCATGCCCAACCGGTGGGACATTTGAGTTGCTTGCTTGGCACTGTCCTCTCATGCGTTGGG
TCCACTCAGTAGATGCCTGTTGAATTGGGTACGCGGCCAGCTTGGCTGTGGAATGTGTGTCAGTTAGGGT
GTGGAAAGTCCCCAGGCTCCCCAGCAGGCAGAAGTATGCAAAGCATGCATCTCAATTAGTCAGCAACCAG
GTGTGGAAAGTCCCCAGGCTCCCCAGCAGGCAGAAGTATGCAAAGCATGCATCTCAATTAGTCAGCAACC
ATAGTCCCGCCCCTAACTCCGCCCATCCCGCCCCTAACTCCGCCCAGTTCCGCCCATTCTCCGCCCCATG
GCTGACTAATTTTTTTTATTTATGCAGAGGCCGAGGCCGCCTCGGCCTCTGAGCTATTCCAGAAGTAGTG
AGGAGGCTTTTTTGGAGGCCTAGGCTTTTGCAAAAAGCTCCTCGAGGAACTGAAAAACCAGAAAGTTAAT
TCCCTATAGTGAGTCGTATTAAATTCGTAATCATGTCATAGCTGTTTCCTGTGTGAAATTGTTATCCGCT
CACAATTCCACACAACATACGAGCCGGAAGCATAAAGTGTAAAGCCTGGGGTGCCTAATGAGTGAGCTAA
CTCACATTAATTGCGTTGCGCTCACTGCCCGCTTTCCAGTCGGGAAACCTGTCGTGCCAGCTGCATTAAT
GAATCGGCCAACGCGCGGGGAGAGGCGGTTTGCGTATTGGGCGCTCTTCCGCTTCCTCGCTCACTGACTC
GCTGCGCTCGGTCGTTCGGCTGCGGCGAGCGGTATCAGCTCACTCAAAGGCGGTAATACGGTTATCCACA
GAATCAGGGGATAACGCAGGAAAGAACATGTGAGCAAAAGGCCAGCAAAAGGCCAGGAACCGTAAAAAGG
CCGCGTTGCTGGCGTTTTTCCATAGGCTCCGCCCCCCTGACGAGCATCACAAAAATCGACGCTCAAGTCA
GAGGTGGCGAAACCCGACAGGACTATAAAGATACCAGGCGTTTCCCCCTGGAAGCTCCCTCGTGCGCTCT
CCTGTTCCGACCCTGCCGCTTACCGGATACCTGTCCGCCTTTCTCCCTTCGGGAAGCGTGGCGCTTTCTC
ATAGCTCACGCTGTAGGTATCTCAGTTCGGTGTAGGTCGTTCGCTCCAAGCTGGGCTGTGTGCACGAACC
CCCCGTTCAGCCCGACCGCTGCGCCTTATCCGGTAACTATCGTCTTGAGTCCAACCCGGTAAGACACGAC
TTATCGCCACTGGCAGCAGCCACTGGTAACAGGATTAGCAGAGCGAGGTATGTAGGCGGTGCTACAGAGT
TCTTGAAGTGGTGGCCTAACTACGGCTACACTAGAAGAACAGTATTTGGTATCTGCGCTCTGCTGAAGCC
AGTTACCTTCGGAAAAAGAGTTGGTAGCTCTTGATCCGGCAAACAAACCACCGCTGGTAGCGGTGGTTTT
TTTGTTTGCAAGCAGCAGATTACGCGCAGAAAAAAAGGATCTCAAGAAGATCCTTTGATCTTTTCTACGG
GGTCTGACGCTCAGTGGAACGAAAACTCACGTTAAGGGATTTTGGTCATGAGATTATCAAAAAGGATCTT
CACCTAGATCCTTTTAAATTAAAAATGAAGTTTTAAATCAATCTAAAGTATATATGAGTAAACTTGGTCT
GACAGTTACCAATGCTTAATCAGTGAGGCACCTATCTCAGCGATCTGTCTATTTCGTTCATCCATAGTTG
CCTGACTCCCCGTCGTGTAGATAACTACGATACGGGAGGGCTTACCATCTGGCCCCAGTGCTGCAATGAT
ACCGCGAGACCCACGCTCACCGGCTCCAGATTTATCAGCAATAAACCAGCCAGCCGGAAGGGCCGAGCGC
AGAAGTGGTCCTGCAACTTTATCCGCCTCCATCCAGTCTATTAATTGTTGCCGGGAAGCTAGAGTAAGTA
GTTCGCCAGTTAATAGTTTGCGCAACGTTGTTGCCATTGCTACAGGCATCGTGGTGTCACGCTCGTCGTT
TGGTATGGCTTCATTCAGCTCCGGTTCCCAACGATCAAGGCGAGTTACATGATCCCCCATGTTGTGCAAA
AAAGCGGTTAGCTCCTTCGGTCCTCCGATCGTTGTCAGAAGTAAGTTGGCCGCAGTGTTATCACTCATGG
TTATGGCAGCACTGCATAATTCTCTTACTGTCATGCCATCCGTAAGATGCTTTTCTGTGACTGGTGAGTA
CTCAACCAAGTCATTCTGAGAATAGTGTATGCGGCGACCGAGTTGCTCTTGCCCGGCGTCAATACGGGAT
AATACCGCGCCACATAGCAGAACTTTAAAAGTGCTCATCATTGGAAAACGTTCTTCGGGGCGAAAACTCT
CAAGGATCTTACCGCTGTTGAGATCCAGTTCGATGTAACCCACTCGTGCACCCAACTGATCTTCAGCATC
TTTTACTTTCACCAGCGTTTCTGGGTGAGCAAAAACAGGAAGGCAAAATGCCGCAAAAAAGGGAATAAGG
GCGACACGGAAATGTTGAATACTCATACTCTTCCTTTTTCAATATTATTGAAGCATTTATCAGGGTTATT
GTCTCATGAGCGGATACATATTTGAATGTATTTAGAAAAATAAACAAATAGGGGTTCCGCGCACATTTCC
CCGAAAAGTGCCACCTG
[124 nt withheld, positions 5688-5811]
C
[91 nt withheld, positions 5813-5903]
A
[49 nt withheld, positions 5905-5953]
CCTTTGACGTTGGAGTCCACGTTCTTT
[37 nt withheld, positions 5981-6017]
ACCCTATCTCGGTCTATTCTTTTGATTTATAAGGGATTTTGCCGATTTCGGCCTATTGGTTAAAAAATGA
GCTGATTTAACAAAAATTTAACGCGAATTTTAACAAAATATTAACGCTTACAATTTCCATTCGCCATTCA
GGCTGCGCAACTGTTGGGAAGGGCGATCGGTGCGGGCCTCTTCGCTATTACGCCAGCTGGCGAAAGGGGG
ATGTGCTGCAAGGCGATTAAGTTGGGTAACGCCAGGGTTTTCCCAGTCACGACGTTGTAAAACGACGGCC
AGTGCCAAGCTGATCTATACATTGAATCAATATTGGCAATTAGCCATATTAGTCATTGGTTATATAGCAT
AAATCAATATTGGCTATTGGCCATTGCATACGTTGTATCTATATCATAATATGTACATTTATATTGGCTC
ATGTCCAATATGACCGCCATGTT
Features (pLannotate 1.2.2; 15 found; start..end, strand, type, name):
      1..380     +  enhancer       CMV enhancer: human cytomegalovirus immediate early enhancer
    382..581     +  promoter       CMV promoter: human cytomegalovirus (CMV) immediate early promoter
    672..2468    +  CDS            ZC3H12A: ZC12A_HUMAN - Also known as MCPIP From Homo sapiens (Human).
   2484..3106    +  polyA_signal   hGH poly(A) signal: human growth hormone polyadenylation signal
   3135..3464    +  promoter       SV40 promoter: SV40 enhancer and early promoter
   3503..3521    -  promoter       T7 promoter: promoter for bacteriophage T7 RNA polymerase
   3559..3575    -  protein_bind   lac operator: The lac repressor binds to the lac operator to inhibit transcription in E. coli. This inhibition can be relieved by adding lactose or isopropyl-β-D-thiogalactopyranoside (IPTG). lac repressor encoded by lacI
   3583..3613    -  promoter       lac promoter: promoter for the E. coli lac operon
   3628..3649    -  protein_bind   CAP binding site: CAP binding activates transcription in the presence of cAMP. E. coli catabolite activator protein
   3662..3754    -  CDS            lacI (fragment): lac repressor; lacI; The lac repressor binds to the lac operator to inhibit transcription in E. coli. This inhibition can be relieved by adding lactose or isopropyl-β-D-thiogalactopyranoside (IPTG).
   3937..4525    -  rep_origin     ori: high-copy-number ColE1/pMB1/pBR322/pUC origin of replication
   4696..5556    -  CDS            AmpR: β-lactamase; bla; confers resistance to ampicillin, carbenicillin, and related antibiotics
   5557..5661    -  promoter       AmpR promoter: bla
   5688..6116    +  rep_origin     f1 ori (sequence partly withheld): f1 bacteriophage origin of replication; arrow indicates direction of (+) strand synthesis
   6147..6301    -  CDS            lacZα (fragment): LacZα fragment of β-galactosidase; lacZ fragment
