[The description below was written by a language model from this plasmid's Addgene catalogue record and pLannotate feature annotations shown in this document.]
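Description:
Flag-MCPIP1(delta ZF) is a mammalian expression plasmid built on the commercial pCMV-MAT-Tag-FLAG1 backbone. It carries a human ZC3H12A (MCPIP1, also called regnase-1) coding sequence of about 1.8 kb, cloned between EcoRI and XbaI sites. Transcription is driven by the human cytomegalovirus immediate early enhancer and promoter and terminated by the human growth hormone polyadenylation signal. According to the record, an N-terminal Flag epitope is supplied by the backbone. The generated feature table does not annotate the tag separately, although there is a short unannotated stretch between the promoter and the start of the ZC3H12A reading frame. Despite the "delta ZF" name, the zinc finger is not deleted. The depositor notes that two point substitutions, K317G and S318G, render the domain nonfunctional while the rest of its sequence is retained.

In E. coli the plasmid is maintained through a high-copy ColE1/pUC-type origin and selected with ampicillin via the β-lactamase gene and its own promoter. An f1 origin is also present, which in principle allows single-stranded DNA production. The sequenced record of about 6.5 kb also shows an SV40 enhancer/early promoter downstream of the expression cassette, but no mammalian selection marker is annotated after it. Cloning-vector remnants are present too, including a T7 promoter, lac promoter/operator elements, and lacI and lacZα fragments, which have no evident role in the payload.

The construct is intended for transient expression of the epitope-tagged zinc finger mutant in mammalian cells. There it can be compared with wild-type MCPIP1 to test the domain's contribution to the protein's activity. The associated study concerns deubiquitination of TRAF proteins and negative regulation of JNK and NF-κB signaling.
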