Addgene plasmid #90110: Flag-MCPIP1(delta ZF)
Purpose: Mammalian expression of Flag-MCPIP1(delta ZF)
Depositing lab: Mingui Fu. Publication: MCP-induced protein 1 deubiquitinates TRAF proteins and negatively regulates JNK and NF-kappaB signaling. Liang J, Saad Y, Lei T, Wang J, Qi D, Yang Q, Kolattukudy PE, Fu M. J Exp Med. 2010 Dec 20;207(13):2959-73. doi: 10.1084/jem.20092641. Epub 2010 Nov 29. PubMed 21115689.
Backbone
  Vector backbone: pCMV-MAT-Tag-FLAG1
  Backbone manufacturer: Sigma
  Backbone size w/o insert (bp): 4714
  Vector type: Mammalian Expression
Growth in bacteria
  Bacterial resistance: Ampicillin, 100 μg/mL
  Growth temperature: 37°C
  Growth strain: DH5alpha
  Copy number: High Copy
Gene/Insert
  Gene/Insert name: MCPIP1 (alt names: Zc3h12a; regnase-1)
  Species: H. sapiens (human)
  Insert size (bp): 1800
  Mutation: K317G, S318G
  Entrez Gene: ZC3H12A (a.k.a. MCPIP, MCPIP-1, MCPIP1, Reg1, dJ423B22.1)
  Promoter: CMV
  Tag / fusion protein: Flag (N terminal on backbone)
  Cloning method: Restriction Enzyme; 5′ cloning site EcoRI (unknown if destroyed); 3′ cloning site XbaI (unknown if destroyed)
  Sequencing primers: 5′ CMV-F
Terms and licenses: Academic/Nonprofit Terms; Industry Terms: Not Available to Industry
Depositor comments: This plasmid contains K317G and S318G mutations in the ZF domain that render the domain nonfunctional. The rest of the ZF domain sequence is maintained.
How to cite: Flag-MCPIP1(delta ZF) was a gift from Mingui Fu (Addgene plasmid # 90110 ; http://n2t.net/addgene:90110 ; RRID:Addgene_90110)
